>Addgene plasmid #167213 | pJBL7042 | addgene full sequence | sequence record 330998 | Addgene NGS Result
AGATCAAAGGATCTTCTTGAGATCCTTTTTTTCTGCGCGTAATCTGCTGCTTGCAAACAAAAAAACCACC
GCTACCAGCGGTGGTTTGTTTGCCGGATCAAGAGCTACCAACTCTTTTTCCGAAGGTAACTGGCTTCAGC
AGAGCGCAGATACCAAATACTGTTCTTCTAGTGTAGCCGTAGTTAGGCCACCACTTCAAGAACTCTGTAG
CACCGCCTACATACCTCGCTCTGCTAATCCTGTTACCAGTGGCTGCTGCCAGTGGCGATAAGTCGTGTCT
TACCGGGTTGGACTCAAGACGATAGTTACCGGATAAGGCGCAGCGGTCGGGCTGAACGGGGGGTTCGTGC
ACACAGCCCAGCTTGGAGCGAACGACCTACACCGAACTGAGATACCTACAGCGTGAGCTATGAGAAAGCG
CCACGCTTCCCGAAGGGAGAAAGGCGGACAGGTATCCGGTAAGCGGCAGGGTCGGAACAGGAGAGCGCAC
GAGGGAGCTTCCAGGGGGAAACGCCTGGTATCTTTATAGTCCTGTCGGGTTTCGCCACCTCTGACTTGAG
CGTCGATTTTTGTGATGCTCGTCAGGGGGGCGGAGCCTATGGAAAAACGCCAGCAACGCGATCCCGCGAA
ATTAATACGACTCACTATAGGGAGACCACAACGGTTTCCCTCTAGAAATAATTTTGTTTAACTTTAAGAA
GGAGATATACATAAAGAGGAGAAATACTAGATGGAAAATAATTTGGAAAACCTGACCATTGGCGTTTTTG
CCAAGGCGGCCGGGGTCAACGTGGAGACAATCCGCTTCTATCAGCGCAAGGGCCTGTTGCGGGAACCGGA
CAAGCCTTACGGCAGCATCCGCCGCTATGGGGAGGCGGACGTGGTTCGGGTGAAATTCGTGAAATCGGCA
CAGCGGCTGGGGTTCAGTCTGGACGAGATTGCCGAGCTGTTGCGGCTCGACGATGGCACCCACTGCGAGG
AGGCCAGCAGCCTGGCCGAACACAAGCTCAAGGACGTGCGCGAGAAGATGGCCGACTTGGCGCGCATGGA
AACCGTGCTGTCTGAACTCGTGTGCGCCTGCCATGCACGAAAGGGGAATGTTTCCTGCCCGTTGATCGCG
TCACTACAGGGCGAAGCAGGCCTGGCAAGGTCAGCTATGCCTTAGGTCGACCGGCTGCTAACAAAGCCCG
AAAGGAAGCTGAGTTGGCTGCTGCCACCGCTGAGCAATAACTAGCATAACCCCTTGGGGCCTCTAAACGG
GTCTTGAGGGGTTTTTTGCTGAAAGCCAATTCTGATTAGAAAAACTCATCGAGCATCAAATGAAACTGCA
ATTTATTCATATCAGGATTATCAATACCATATTTTTGAAAAAGCCGTTTCTGTAATGAAGGAGAAAACTC
ACCGAGGCAGTTCCATAGGATGGCAAGATCCTGGTATCGGTCTGCGATTCCGACTCGTCCAACATCAATA
CAACCTATTAATTTCCCCTCGTCAAAAATAAGGTTATCAAGTGAGAAATCACCATGAGTGACGACTGAAT
CCGGTGAGAATGGCAAAAGCTTATGCATTTCTTTCCAGACTTGTTCAACAGGCCAGCCATTACGCTCGTC
ATCAAAATCACTCGCATCAACCAAACCGTTATTCATTCGTGATTGCGCCTGAGCGAGACGAAATACGCGA
TCGCTGTTAAAAGGACAATTACAAACAGGAATCGAATGCAACCGGCGCAGGAACACTGCCAGCGCATCAA
CAATATTTTCACCTGAATCAGGATATTCTTCTAATACCTGGAATGCTGTTTTCCCGGGGATCGCAGTGGT
GAGTAACCATGCATCATCAGGAGTACGGATAAAATGCTTGATGGTCGGAAGAGGCATAAATTCCGTCAGC
CAGTTTAGTCTGACCATCTCATCTGTAACATCATTGGCAACGCTACCTTTGCCATGTTTCAGAAACAACT
CTGGCGCATCGGGCTTCCCATACAATCGATAGATTGTCGCACCTGATTGCCCGACATTATCGCGAGCCCA
TTTATACCCATATAAATCAGCATCCATGTTGGAATTTAATCGCGGCTTCGAGCAAGACGTTTCCCGTTGA
ATATGGCTCATAACACCCCTTGTATTACTGTTTATGTAAGCAGACAGTTTTATTGTTCATGATGATATAT
TTTTATCTTGTGCAATGTAACATCAGAGATTTTGAGACACAACGTG
Features (pLannotate 1.2.2; 7 found; start..end, strand, type, name):
     17..605     +  rep_origin     ori: high-copy-number ColE1/pMB1/pBR322/pUC origin of replication
    633..651     +  promoter       T7 promoter: promoter for bacteriophage T7 RNA polymerase
    683..705     +  RBS            RBS: efficient ribosome binding site from bacteriophage T7 gene 10 (Olins and Rangwala, 1989)
    731..1162    +  CDS            merR: MERR_PSEAI - Experimental evidence at protein level: Swiss-Prot protein existence level 1. Mediates the mercuric-dependent induction of mercury resistance operon. In the absence of mercury MerR represses transcription by binding tightly to the mer operator region; when mercury is present the dimeric complex binds a single ion and becomes a potent transcriptional activator, while remaining bound to the mer site. From Pseudomonas aeruginosa.
   1174..1223    +  CDS            SET1 (fragment): solubility-enhancement tag derived from T7 phage gene 10B
   1231..1278    +  terminator     T7 terminator: transcription terminator for bacteriophage T7 RNA polymerase
   1296..2111    -  CDS            KanR: aminoglycoside phosphotransferase; aph(3')-Ia; confers resistance to kanamycin in bacteria or G418 (Geneticin®) in eukaryotes
