[The description below was written by a language model from this plasmid's Addgene catalogue record and pLannotate feature annotations shown in this document.]
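Description:
pJBL7042 is a compact bacterial expression plasmid (about 2.2 kb) built on the pJL1 backbone and designed to overproduce the mercury-responsive transcription factor MerR in E. coli. It replicates from a high-copy ColE1/pUC-type origin and is selected with kanamycin through an aminoglycoside phosphotransferase (KanR) gene, which is encoded on the opposite strand from the expression cassette.

The payload is a simple T7 expression unit: a T7 promoter followed by the efficient ribosome binding site from phage T7 gene 10, the merR coding sequence, and a T7 terminator. Expression therefore depends on a supply of T7 RNA polymerase. The catalogue lists the insert species only as "Other", but the annotation matches the open reading frame to MerR of Pseudomonas aeruginosa. The insert was introduced by Gibson assembly. A short annotated fragment resembling the T7 gene 10B-derived SET1 solubility tag lies between the merR reading frame and the terminator. It is a partial match separated from the merR annotation by a small gap, so the record does not establish that it is fused to MerR, and it may simply be residual T7-derived sequence from the backbone.

MerR binds the mer operator and represses transcription in the absence of mercury. On binding a mercuric ion, the dimer remains on the operator but becomes a strong activator. According to the stated purpose, the plasmid is used to overexpress MerR in E. coli for cell-free mercury sensing. The reporter construct such a sensor would require is not part of this plasmid.
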