Addgene plasmid #167213: pJBL7042
Purpose: overexpression of MerR in E. coli for cell-free mercury sensing
Depositing lab: Julius Lucks. Depositing organization: Northwestern University.
Backbone
  Vector backbone: pJL1
  Vector type: Bacterial Expression
Growth in bacteria
  Bacterial resistance: Kanamycin, 50 μg/mL
  Growth temperature: 37°C
  Growth strain: DH5alpha
  Copy number: High Copy
Gene/Insert
  Gene/Insert name: MerR
  Species: Other
  Cloning method: Gibson Cloning
Terms and licenses: Academic/Nonprofit Terms; Industry Terms: Not Available to Industry
How to cite: pJBL7042 was a gift from Julius Lucks (Addgene plasmid # 167213 ; http://n2t.net/addgene:167213 ; RRID:Addgene_167213)
